Addgene plasmid #75774: GK5 gRNA (BRDN0001148146)
Purpose: 3rd generation lentiviral gRNA plasmid targeting human GK5
Depositing lab: John Doench & David Root. Depositing organization: Broad Institute. Publication: Optimized sgRNA design to maximize activity and minimize off-target effects of CRISPR-Cas9. Doench JG, Fusi N, Sullender M, Hegde M, Vaimberg EW, Donovan KF, Smith I, Tothova Z, Wilen C, Orchard R, Virgin HW, Listgarten J, Root DE. Nat Biotechnol. 2016 Jan 18. doi: 10.1038/nbt.3437. PubMed 26780180.
Backbone
  Vector backbone: lentiGuide-Puro
  Backbone manufacturer: Zhang Lab (Addgene plasmid # 52963)
  Vector type: Mammalian Expression, Lentiviral, CRISPR
  Selectable markers: Puromycin
Growth in bacteria
  Bacterial resistance: Ampicillin, 100 μg/mL
  Growth temperature: 37°C
  Growth strain: DH5alpha
  Copy number: High Copy
Gene/Insert
  Gene/Insert name: GK5 (alt names: GK5; NM_001039547.2)
  gRNA/shRNA sequence: TGTGAGCTTATATAACAACC
  Species: H. sapiens (human)
  Entrez Gene: GK5
  Promoter: hU6
  Cloning method: Unknown
  Sequencing primers: 5′ U6-F; 3′ pS2-R
Terms and licenses: Academic/Nonprofit Terms; Industry Terms: Not Available to Industry
Depositor comments: The gRNA was designed to target the following Genbank reference sequence(s): NM_001039547.2. Note that this plasmid does NOT contain Cas9. It should be used in conjunction with lentiCas9-Blast (Addgene #52962) or otherwise with cell lines already expressing Cas9. Browse the full kinome gRNA library at http://www.addgene.org/pooled-library/broadgpp-human-kinome/ or visit http://www.broadinstitute.org/rnai/public/ for detailed protocols and information.
How to cite: GK5 gRNA (BRDN0001148146) was a gift from John Doench & David Root (Addgene plasmid # 75774 ; http://n2t.net/addgene:75774 ; RRID:Addgene_75774)
