[The description below was written by a language model from this plasmid's Addgene catalogue record and pLannotate feature annotations shown in this document.]
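Description:
GK5 gRNA (BRDN0001148146) is a third-generation lentiviral guide RNA plasmid built on the lentiGuide-Puro backbone and designed to direct Cas9 to the human GK5 gene; the guide was designed against a single GK5 RefSeq transcript. It is one member of a human kinome-targeting gRNA collection associated with work on optimized sgRNA design. In bacteria the 8.3 kb plasmid is maintained at high copy through a ColE1/pUC-type origin and selected with ampicillin via β-lactamase. An f1 origin, SV40 origin and remnants of lac and phage promoter elements are carried over from the backbone.

The viral cassette is framed by an RSV promoter-driven truncated HIV-1 5' LTR and a self-inactivating ΔU3 3' LTR followed by an SV40 polyadenylation signal. The hybrid RSV/5' LTR makes genomic RNA production Tat-independent, which is characteristic of third-generation systems. The ΔU3 deletion inactivates LTR promoter activity after integration. Between the LTRs lie the Ψ packaging signal with a partial gag sequence, the Rev response element for nuclear export of the full-length transcript, and a cPPT/CTS that aids nuclear import. The payload consists of two units. A human U6 RNA polymerase III promoter drives the GK5-specific spacer fused to the Streptococcus pyogenes gRNA scaffold. A separate EF-1α promoter with its intron A expresses puromycin N-acetyltransferase for selection of transduced mammalian cells, with a WPRE to enhance transcript expression.

The plasmid does not encode Cas9, so it is meant to be used with a separate Cas9 lentiviral vector or in cells already expressing Cas9. Its typical application is knockout of GK5 in human cells.
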