Features (pLannotate 1.2.2; 29 found; start..end, strand, type, name):
     14..80      +  CDS            small t antigen (fragment): SV40 (simian virus 40) small t antigen
    106..317     +  promoter       EF-1α core promoter: core promoter for human elongation factor EF-1α
    318..1256    +  intron         EF-1α intron A: intron upstream of the start codon of human EF-1α
   1278..1877    +  CDS            PuroR (fragment): puromycin N-acetyltransferase; pac from Streptomyces; confers resistance to puromycin
   1893..2481    +  misc_feature   WPRE: woodchuck hepatitis virus posttranscriptional regulatory element
   2532..2551    +  misc_feature   cPPT/CTS (fragment): central polypurine tract and central termination sequence of HIV-1
   2553..2786    +  LTR            3' LTR (ΔU3): self-inactivating 3' long terminal repeat (LTR) from HIV-1
   2864..2985    +  polyA_signal   SV40 poly(A) signal: SV40 polyadenylation signal
   3025..3160    +  rep_origin     SV40 ori: SV40 origin of replication
   3181..3199    -  promoter       T7 promoter: promoter for bacteriophage T7 RNA polymerase
   3207..3362    +  CDS            lacZα (fragment): LacZα fragment of β-galactosidase; lacZ fragment
   3367..3795    +  rep_origin     f1 ori (sequence partly withheld): f1 bacteriophage origin of replication; arrow indicates direction of (+) strand synthesis
   3848..3952    +  promoter       AmpR promoter: bla
   3953..4813    +  CDS            AmpR: β-lactamase; bla; confers resistance to ampicillin, carbenicillin, and related antibiotics
   4984..5572    +  rep_origin     ori: high-copy-number ColE1/pMB1/pBR322/pUC origin of replication
   5755..5847    +  CDS            lacI (fragment): lac repressor; lacI; The lac repressor binds to the lac operator to inhibit transcription in E. coli. This inhibition can be relieved by adding lactose or isopropyl-β-D-thiogalactopyranoside (IPTG).
   5860..5881    +  protein_bind   CAP binding site: CAP binding activates transcription in the presence of cAMP. E. coli catabolite activator protein
   5896..5926    +  promoter       lac promoter: promoter for the E. coli lac operon
   5934..5950    +  protein_bind   lac operator: The lac repressor binds to the lac operator to inhibit transcription in E. coli. This inhibition can be relieved by adding lactose or isopropyl-β-D-thiogalactopyranoside (IPTG). lac repressor encoded by lacI
   5995..6013    +  promoter       T3 promoter: promoter for bacteriophage T3 RNA polymerase
   6041..6267    +  promoter       RSV promoter: Rous sarcoma virus enhancer/promoter
   6268..6448    +  LTR            5' LTR (truncated): truncated 5' long terminal repeat (LTR) from HIV-1
   6495..6620    +  misc_feature   HIV-1 Ψ: packaging signal of human immunodeficiency virus type 1
   6604..6967    +  CDS            HIV-1 gag (fragment): gag protein from human immunodeficiency virus 1; gag
   7113..7346    +  misc_feature   RRE: The Rev response element (RRE) of HIV-1 allows for Rev-dependent mRNA export from the nucleus to the cytoplasm.
   7723..7749    +  CDS            Rev (fragment): human immunodeficiency virus 1 (HIV-1) Rev protein; rev; enhances nuclear export of unspliced and incompletely spliced viral mRNAs
   7753..7993    +  promoter       U6 promoter: RNA polymerase III promoter for human U6 snRNA
   8023..8098    +  misc_RNA       gRNA scaffold: guide RNA scaffold for the Streptococcus pyogenes CRISPR/Cas9 system
   8154..8271    +  misc_feature   cPPT/CTS: central polypurine tract and central termination sequence of HIV-1
>Addgene plasmid #75774 | GK5 gRNA (BRDN0001148146) | addgene full sequence | sequence record 184540 | Addgene Assembled Sequence
CCCGGGTGCAAAGATGGATAAAGTTTTAAACAGAGAGGAATCTTTGCAGCTAATGGACCTTCTAGGTCTT
GAAAGGAGTGGGAATTGGCTCCGGTGCCCGTCAGTGGGCAGAGCGCACATCGCCCACAGTCCCCGAGAAG
TTGGGGGGAGGGGTCGGCAATTGATCCGGTGCCTAGAGAAGGTGGCGCGGGGTAAACTGGGAAAGTGATG
TCGTGTACTGGCTCCGCCTTTTTCCCGAGGGTGGGGGAGAACCGTATATAAGTGCAGTAGTCGCCGTGAA
CGTTCTTTTTCGCAACGGGTTTGCCGCCAGAACACAGGTAAGTGCCGTGTGTGGTTCCCGCGGGCCTGGC
CTCTTTACGGGTTATGGCCCTTGCGTGCCTTGAATTACTTCCACCTGGCTGCAGTACGTGATTCTTGATC
CCGAGCTTCGGGTTGGAAGTGGGTGGGAGAGTTCGAGGCCTTGCGCTTAAGGAGCCCCTTCGCCTCGTGC
TTGAGTTGAGGCCTGGCCTGGGCGCTGGGGCCGCCGCGTGCGAATCTGGTGGCACCTTCGCGCCTGTCTC
GCTGCTTTCGATAAGTCTCTAGCCATTTAAAATTTTTGATGACCTGCTGCGACGCTTTTTTTCTGGCAAG
ATAGTCTTGTAAATGCGGGCCAAGATCTGCACACTGGTATTTCGGTTTTTGGGGCCGCGGGCGGCGACGG
GGCCCGTGCGTCCCAGCGCACATGTTCGGCGAGGCGGGGCCTGCGAGCGCGGCCACCGAGAATCGGACGG
GGGTAGTCTCAAGCTGGCCGGCCTGCTCTGGTGCCTGGCCTCGCGCCGCCGTGTATCGCCCCGCCCTGGG
CGGCAAGGCTGGCCCGGTCGGCACCAGTTGCGTGAGCGGAAAGATGGCCGCTTCCCGGCCCTGCTGCAGG
GAGCTCAAAATGGAGGACGCGGCGCTCGGGAGAGCGGGCGGGTGAGTCACCCACACAAAGGAAAAGGGCC
TTTCCGTCCTCAGCCGTCGCTTCATGTGACTCCACGGAGTACCGGGCGCCGTCCAGGCACCTCGATTAGT
TCTCGAGCTTTTGGAGTACGTCGTCTTTAGGTTGGGGGGAGGGGTTTTATGCGATGGAGTTTCCCCACAC
TGAGTGGGTGGAGACTGAAGTTAGGCCAGCTTGGCACTTGATGTAATTCTCCTTGGAATTTGCCCTTTTT
GAGTTTGGATCTTGGTTCATTCTCAAGCCTCAGACAGTGGTTCAAAGTTTTTTTCTTCCATTTCAGGTGT
CGTGACGTACGGCCACCATGACCGAGTACAAGCCCACGGTGCGCCTCGCCACCCGCGACGACGTCCCCAG
GGCCGTACGCACCCTCGCCGCCGCGTTCGCCGACTACCCCGCCACGCGCCACACCGTCGATCCGGACCGC
CACATCGAGCGGGTCACCGAGCTGCAAGAACTCTTCCTCACGCGCGTCGGGCTCGACATCGGCAAGGTGT
GGGTCGCGGACGACGGCGCCGCCGTGGCGGTCTGGACCACGCCGGAGAGCGTCGAAGCGGGGGCGGTGTT
CGCCGAGATCGGCCCGCGCATGGCCGAGTTGAGCGGTTCCCGGCTGGCCGCGCAGCAACAGATGGAAGGC
CTCCTGGCGCCGCACCGGCCCAAGGAGCCCGCGTGGTTCCTGGCCACCGTCGGAGTCTCGCCCGACCACC
AGGGCAAGGGTCTGGGCAGCGCCGTCGTGCTCCCCGGAGTGGAGGCGGCCGAGCGCGCCGGGGTGCCCGC
CTTCCTGGAGACCTCCGCGCCCCGCAACCTCCCCTTCTACGAGCGGCTCGGCTTCACCGTCACCGCCGAC
GTCGAGGTGCCCGAAGGACCGCGCACCTGGTGCATGACCCGCAAGCCCGGTGCCTGAACGCGTTAAGTCG
ACAATCAACCTCTGGATTACAAAATTTGTGAAAGATTGACTGGTATTCTTAACTATGTTGCTCCTTTTAC
GCTATGTGGATACGCTGCTTTAATGCCTTTGTATCATGCTATTGCTTCCCGTATGGCTTTCATTTTCTCC
TCCTTGTATAAATCCTGGTTGCTGTCTCTTTATGAGGAGTTGTGGCCCGTTGTCAGGCAACGTGGCGTGG
TGTGCACTGTGTTTGCTGACGCAACCCCCACTGGTTGGGGCATTGCCACCACCTGTCAGCTCCTTTCCGG
GACTTTCGCTTTCCCCCTCCCTATTGCCACGGCGGAACTCATCGCCGCCTGCCTTGCCCGCTGCTGGACA
GGGGCTCGGCTGTTGGGCACTGACAATTCCGTGGTGTTGTCGGGGAAATCATCGTCCTTTCCTTGGCTGC
TCGCCTGTGTTGCCACCTGGATTCTGCGCGGGACGTCCTTCTGCTACGTCCCTTCGGCCCTCAATCCAGC
GGACCTTCCTTCCCGCGGCCTGCTGCCGGCTCTGCGGCCTCTTCCGCGTCTTCGCCTTCGCCCTCAGACG
AGTCGGATCTCCCTTTGGGCCGCCTCCCCGCGTCGACTTTAAGACCAATGACTTACAAGGCAGCTGTAGA
TCTTAGCCACTTTTTAAAAGAAAAGGGGGGACTGGAAGGGCTAATTCACTCCCAACGAAGACAAGATCTG
CTTTTTGCTTGTACTGGGTCTCTCTGGTTAGACCAGATCTGAGCCTGGGAGCTCTCTGGCTAACTAGGGA
ACCCACTGCTTAAGCCTCAATAAAGCTTGCCTTGAGTGCTTCAAGTAGTGTGTGCCCGTCTGTTGTGTGA
CTCTGGTAACTAGAGATCCCTCAGACCCTTTTAGTCAGTGTGGAAAATCTCTAGCAGTACGTATAGTAGT
TCATGTCATCTTATTATTCAGTATTTATAACTTGCAAAGAAATGAATATCAGAGAGTGAGAGGAACTTGT
TTATTGCAGCTTATAATGGTTACAAATAAAGCAATAGCATCACAAATTTCACAAATAAAGCATTTTTTTC
ACTGCATTCTAGTTGTGGTTTGTCCAAACTCATCAATGTATCTTATCATGTCTGGCTCTAGCTATCCCGC
CCCTAACTCCGCCCATCCCGCCCCTAACTCCGCCCAGTTCCGCCCATTCTCCGCCCCATGGCTGACTAAT
TTTTTTTATTTATGCAGAGGCCGAGGCCGCCTCGGCCTCTGAGCTATTCCAGAAGTAGTGAGGAGGCTTT
TTTGGAGGCCTAGGGACGTACCCAATTCGCCCTATAGTGAGTCGTATTACGCGCGCTCACTGGCCGTCGT
TTTACAACGTCGTGACTGGGAAAACCCTGGCGTTACCCAACTTAATCGCCTTGCAGCACATCCCCCTTTC
GCCAGCTGGCGTAATAGCGAAGAGGCCCGCACCGATCGCCCTTCCCAACAGTTGCGCAGCCTGAATGGCG
AATGGG
[124 nt withheld, positions 3367-3490]
C
[91 nt withheld, positions 3492-3582]
A
[49 nt withheld, positions 3584-3632]
CCTTTGACGTTGGAGTCCACGTTCTTT
[37 nt withheld, positions 3660-3696]
ACCCTATCTCGGTCTATTCTTTTGATTTATAAGGGATTTTGCCGATTTCGGCCTATTGGTTAAAAAATGA
GCTGATTTAACAAAAATTTAACGCGAATTTTAACAAAATATTAACGCTTACAATTTAGGTGGCACTTTTC
GGGGAAATGTGCGCGGAACCCCTATTTGTTTATTTTTCTAAATACATTCAAATATGTATCCGCTCATGAG
ACAATAACCCTGATAAATGCTTCAATAATATTGAAAAAGGAAGAGTATGAGTATTCAACATTTCCGTGTC
GCCCTTATTCCCTTTTTTGCGGCATTTTGCCTTCCTGTTTTTGCTCACCCAGAAACGCTGGTGAAAGTAA
AAGATGCTGAAGATCAGTTGGGTGCACGAGTGGGTTACATCGAACTGGATCTCAACAGCGGTAAGATCCT
TGAGAGTTTTCGCCCCGAAGAACGTTTTCCAATGATGAGCACTTTTAAAGTTCTGCTATGTGGCGCGGTA
TTATCCCGTATTGACGCCGGGCAAGAGCAACTCGGTCGCCGCATACACTATTCTCAGAATGACTTGGTTG
AGTACTCACCAGTCACAGAAAAGCATCTTACGGATGGCATGACAGTAAGAGAATTATGCAGTGCTGCCAT
AACCATGAGTGATAACACTGCGGCCAACTTACTTCTGACAACGATCGGAGGACCGAAGGAGCTAACCGCT
TTTTTGCACAACATGGGGGATCATGTAACTCGCCTTGATCGTTGGGAACCGGAGCTGAATGAAGCCATAC
CAAACGACGAGCGTGACACCACGATGCCTGTAGCAATGGCAACAACGTTGCGCAAACTATTAACTGGCGA
ACTACTTACTCTAGCTTCCCGGCAACAATTAATAGACTGGATGGAGGCGGATAAAGTTGCAGGACCACTT
CTGCGCTCGGCCCTTCCGGCTGGCTGGTTTATTGCTGATAAATCTGGAGCCGGTGAGCGTGGGTCTCGCG
GTATCATTGCAGCACTGGGGCCAGATGGTAAGCCCTCCCGTATCGTAGTTATCTACACGACGGGGAGTCA
GGCAACTATGGATGAACGAAATAGACAGATCGCTGAGATAGGTGCCTCACTGATTAAGCATTGGTAACTG
TCAGACCAAGTTTACTCATATATACTTTAGATTGATTTAAAACTTCATTTTTAATTTAAAAGGATCTAGG
TGAAGATCCTTTTTGATAATCTCATGACCAAAATCCCTTAACGTGAGTTTTCGTTCCACTGAGCGTCAGA
CCCCGTAGAAAAGATCAAAGGATCTTCTTGAGATCCTTTTTTTCTGCGCGTAATCTGCTGCTTGCAAACA
AAAAAACCACCGCTACCAGCGGTGGTTTGTTTGCCGGATCAAGAGCTACCAACTCTTTTTCCGAAGGTAA
CTGGCTTCAGCAGAGCGCAGATACCAAATACTGTTCTTCTAGTGTAGCCGTAGTTAGGCCACCACTTCAA
GAACTCTGTAGCACCGCCTACATACCTCGCTCTGCTAATCCTGTTACCAGTGGCTGCTGCCAGTGGCGAT
AAGTCGTGTCTTACCGGGTTGGACTCAAGACGATAGTTACCGGATAAGGCGCAGCGGTCGGGCTGAACGG
GGGGTTCGTGCACACAGCCCAGCTTGGAGCGAACGACCTACACCGAACTGAGATACCTACAGCGTGAGCT
ATGAGAAAGCGCCACGCTTCCCGAAGGGAGAAAGGCGGACAGGTATCCGGTAAGCGGCAGGGTCGGAACA
GGAGAGCGCACGAGGGAGCTTCCAGGGGGAAACGCCTGGTATCTTTATAGTCCTGTCGGGTTTCGCCACC
TCTGACTTGAGCGTCGATTTTTGTGATGCTCGTCAGGGGGGCGGAGCCTATGGAAAAACGCCAGCAACGC
GGCCTTTTTACGGTTCCTGGCCTTTTGCTGGCCTTTTGCTCACATGTTCTTTCCTGCGTTATCCCCTGAT
TCTGTGGATAACCGTATTACCGCCTTTGAGTGAGCTGATACCGCTCGCCGCAGCCGAACGACCGAGCGCA
GCGAGTCAGTGAGCGAGGAAGCGGAAGAGCGCCCAATACGCAAACCGCCTCTCCCCGCGCGTTGGCCGAT
TCATTAATGCAGCTGGCACGACAGGTTTCCCGACTGGAAAGCGGGCAGTGAGCGCAACGCAATTAATGTG
AGTTAGCTCACTCATTAGGCACCCCAGGCTTTACACTTTATGCTTCCGGCTCGTATGTTGTGTGGAATTG
TGAGCGGATAACAATTTCACACAGGAAACAGCTATGACCATGATTACGCCAAGCGCGCAATTAACCCTCA
CTAAAGGGAACAAAAGCTGGAGCTGCAAGCTTAATGTAGTCTTATGCAATACTCTTGTAGTCTTGCAACA
TGGTAACGATGAGTTAGCAACATGCCTTACAAGGAGAGAAAAAGCACCGTGCATGCCGATTGGTGGAAGT
AAGGTGGTACGATCGTGCCTTATTAGGAAGGCAACAGACGGGTCTGACATGGATTGGACGAACCACTGAA
TTGCCGCATTGCAGAGATATTGTATTTAAGTGCCTAGCTCGATACATAAACGGGTCTCTCTGGTTAGACC
AGATCTGAGCCTGGGAGCTCTCTGGCTAACTAGGGAACCCACTGCTTAAGCCTCAATAAAGCTTGCCTTG
AGTGCTTCAAGTAGTGTGTGCCCGTCTGTTGTGTGACTCTGGTAACTAGAGATCCCTCAGACCCTTTTAG
TCAGTGTGGAAAATCTCTAGCAGTGGCGCCCGAACAGGGACTTGAAAGCGAAAGGGAAACCAGAGGAGCT
CTCTCGACGCAGGACTCGGCTTGCTGAAGCGCGCACGGCAAGAGGCGAGGGGCGGCGACTGGTGAGTACG
CCAAAAATTTTGACTAGCGGAGGCTAGAAGGAGAGAGATGGGTGCGAGAGCGTCAGTATTAAGCGGGGGA
GAATTAGATCGCGATGGGAAAAAATTCGGTTAAGGCCAGGGGGAAAGAAAAAATATAAATTAAAACATAT
AGTATGGGCAAGCAGGGAGCTAGAACGATTCGCAGTTAATCCTGGCCTGTTAGAAACATCAGAAGGCTGT
AGACAAATACTGGGACAGCTACAACCATCCCTTCAGACAGGATCAGAAGAACTTAGATCATTATATAATA
CAGTAGCAACCCTCTATTGTGTGCATCAAAGGATAGAGATAAAAGACACCAAGGAAGCTTTAGACAAGAT
AGAGGAAGAGCAAAACAAAAGTAAGACCACCGCACAGCAAGCGGCCGCTGATCTTCAGACCTGGAGGAGG
AGATATGAGGGACAATTGGAGAAGTGAATTATATAAATATAAAGTAGTAAAAATTGAACCATTAGGAGTA
GCACCCACCAAGGCAAAGAGAAGAGTGGTGCAGAGAGAAAAAAGAGCAGTGGGAATAGGAGCTTTGTTCC
TTGGGTTCTTGGGAGCAGCAGGAAGCACTATGGGCGCAGCGTCAATGACGCTGACGGTACAGGCCAGACA
ATTATTGTCTGGTATAGTGCAGCAGCAGAACAATTTGCTGAGGGCTATTGAGGCGCAACAGCATCTGTTG
CAACTCACAGTCTGGGGCATCAAGCAGCTCCAGGCAAGAATCCTGGCTGTGGAAAGATACCTAAAGGATC
AACAGCTCCTGGGGATTTGGGGTTGCTCTGGAAAACTCATTTGCACCACTGCTGTGCCTTGGAATGCTAG
TTGGAGTAATAAATCTCTGGAACAGATTTGGAATCACACGACCTGGATGGAGTGGGACAGAGAAATTAAC
AATTACACAAGCTTAATACACTCCTTAATTGAAGAATCGCAAAACCAGCAAGAAAAGAATGAACAAGAAT
TATTGGAATTAGATAAATGGGCAAGTTTGTGGAATTGGTTTAACATAACAAATTGGCTGTGGTATATAAA
ATTATTCATAATGATAGTAGGAGGCTTGGTAGGTTTAAGAATAGTTTTTGCTGTACTTTCTATAGTGAAT
AGAGTTAGGCAGGGATATTCACCATTATCGTTTCAGACCCACCTCCCAACCCCGAGGGGACCCAGAGAGG
GCCTATTTCCCATGATTCCTTCATATTTGCATATACGATACAAGGCTGTTAGAGAGATAATTAGAATTAA
TTTGACTGTAAACACAAAGATATTAGTACAAAATACGTGACGTAGAAAGTAATAATTTCTTGGGTAGTTT
GCAGTTTTAAAATTATGTTTTAAAATGGACTATCATATGCTTACCGTAACTTGAAAGTATTTCGATTTCT
TGGCTTTATATATCTTGTGGAAAGGACGAAACACCGTGTGAGCTTATATAACAACCGTTTTAGAGCTAGA
AATAGCAAGTTAAAATAAGGCTAGTCCGTTATCAACTTGAAAAAGTGGCACCGAGTCGGTGCTTTTTTAA
GCTTGGCGTAACTAGATCTTGAGACAAATGGCAGTATTCATCCACAATTTTAAAAGAAAAGGGGGGATTG
GGGGGTACAGTGCAGGGGAAAGAATAGTAGACATAATAGCAACAGACATACAAACTAAAGAATTACAAAA
ACAAATTACAAAAATTCAAAATTTTCGGGTTTATTACAGGGACAGCAGAGATCCACTTTGGCGCCGGCTC
GAGGGGG
