>Addgene plasmid #75774 | GK5 gRNA (BRDN0001148146) | depositor partial sequence | sequence record 143234 | Target Sequence
TGTGAGCTTATATAACAACC
