>Addgene plasmid #75774 | GK5 gRNA (BRDN0001148146) | addgene partial sequence | sequence record 184539 | hU6-F
GTGACGTAGAAAGTAATAATTTCTTGGGTAGTTTGCAGTTTTAAAATTATGTTTTAAAATGGACTATCAT
ATGCTTACCGTAACTTGAAAGTATTTCGATTTCTTGGCTTTATATATCTTGTGGAAAGGACGAAACACCG
TGTGAGCTTATATAACAACCGTTTTAGAGCTAGAAATAGCAAGTTAAAATAAGGCTAGTCCGTTATCAAC
TTGAAAAAGTGGCACCGAGTCGGTGCTTTTTTAAGCTTGGCGTAACTAGATCTTGAGACAAATGGCAGTA
TTCATCCACAATTTTAAAAGAAAAGGGGGGATTGGGGGGTACAGTGCAGGGGAAAGAATAGTAGACATAA
TAGCAACAGACATACAAACTAAAGAATTACAAAAACAAATTACAAAAATTCAAAATTTTCGGGTTTATTA
CAGGGACAGCAGAGATCCACTTTGGCGCCGGCTCGAGGGGGCCCGGGTGCAAAGATGGATAAAGTTTTAA
ACAGAGAGGAATCTTTGCAGCTAATGGACCTTCTAGGTCTTGAAAGGAGTGGGAATTGGCTCCGGTGCCC
GTCAGTGGGC
